>Addgene plasmid #138876 | pPD063 ZF43x3-Spaced_EYFP | addgene full sequence | sequence record 323338 | Addgene NGS Result
CACATTTCCCCGAAAAGTGCCACCTGACGTCGACGGATCGGGAGATCTGAATTAGAGTGAGGACAATCGT
ATACAAGTAGATCCAGAGTGAGGACTACCTATAGAAGTAAGAGTGAGGACAATCGTATACAAGTAGATCC
CTCTAGAGGGTATATAATGGGGGCCACTAGTCTACTACCAGAGCTCATCGCTAGCGCCACCATGGTGAGC
AAGGGCGAGGAGCTGTTCACCGGGGTGGTGCCCATCCTGGTCGAGCTGGACGGCGACGTAAACGGCCACA
AGTTCAGCGTGTCCGGCGAGGGCGAGGGCGATGCCACCTACGGCAAGCTGACCCTGAAGTTCATCTGCAC
CACCGGCAAGCTGCCCGTGCCCTGGCCCACCCTCGTGACCACCTTCGGCTACGGCCTGCAGTGCTTCGCC
CGCTACCCCGACCACATGAAGCAGCACGACTTCTTCAAGTCCGCCATGCCCGAAGGCTACGTCCAGGAGC
GCACCATCTTCTTCAAGGACGACGGCAACTACAAGACCCGCGCCGAGGTGAAGTTCGAGGGCGACACCCT
GGTGAACCGCATCGAGCTGAAGGGCATCGACTTCAAGGAGGACGGCAACATCCTGGGGCACAAGCTGGAG
TACAACTACAACAGCCACAACGTCTATATCATGGCCGACAAGCAGAAGAACGGCATCAAGGTGAACTTCA
AGATCCGCCACAACATCGAGGACGGCAGCGTGCAGCTCGCCGACCACTACCAGCAGAACACCCCCATCGG
CGACGGCCCCGTGCTGCTGCCCGACAACCACTACCTGAGCTACCAGTCCGCCCTGAGCAAAGACCCCAAC
GAGAAGCGCGATCACATGGTCCTGCTGGAGTTCGTGACCGCCGCCGGGATCACTCTCGGCATGGACGAGC
TGTACAAGTAGGCGGCCGCTCGAGTCTAGAGGGCCCGTTTAAACCCGCTGATCAGCCTCGACTGTGCCTT
CTAGTTGCCAGCCATCTGTTGTTTGCCCCTCCCCCGTGCCTTCCTTGACCCTGGAAGGTGCCACTCCCAC
TGTCCTTTCCTAATAAAATGAGGAAATTGCATCGCATTGTCTGAGTAGGTGTCATTCTATTCTGGGGGGT
GGGGTGGGGCAGGACAGCAAGGGGGAGGATTGGGAAGACAATAGCAGGCATGCTGGGGATGCGGTGGGCT
CTATGGCTTCTGAGGCGGAAAGAACCAGCTGGGGCTCTAGGGGGTATCCCC
[124 nt withheld, positions 1242-1365]
C
[91 nt withheld, positions 1367-1457]
A
[49 nt withheld, positions 1459-1507]
CCTTTGACGTTGGAGTCCACGTTCTTT
[37 nt withheld, positions 1535-1571]
ACCCTATCTCGGTCTATTCTTTTGATTTATAAGGGATTTTGCCGATTTCGGCCTATTGGTTAAAAAATGA
GCTGATTTAACAAAAATTTAACGCGAATTAATTCTGTGGAATGTGTGTCAGTTAGGCTCAATTAGTCAGC
AACCATAGTCCCGCCCCTAACTCCGCCCATCCCGCCCCTAACTCCGCCCAGTTCCGCCCATTCTCCGCCC
CATGGCTGACTAATTTTTTTTATTTATGCAGAGGCCGAGGCCGCCTCTGCCTCTGAGCTATTCCAGAAGT
AGTGAGGAGGCTTTTTTGGAGGCCTAGGCTTTTGCAAAAAGCTCCCGGGAGCTTGTATATCCATTTTCGG
AGGTTGGGCTTCGGAATCGTTTTCCGGGACGCCGGCTGGATGATCCTCCAGCGCGGGGATCTCATGCTGG
AGTTCTTCGCCCACCCCAACTTGTTTATTGCAGCTTATAATGGTTACAAATAAAGCAATAGCATCACAAA
TTTCACAAATAAAGCATTTTTTTCACTGCATTCTAGTTGTGGTTTGTCCAAACTCATCAATGTATCTTAT
CATGTCTGTATACCGTCGACCTCTAGCTAGAGCTTGGCGTAATCATGGTCATAGCTGTTTCCTGTGTGAA
ATTGTTATCCGCTCACAATTCCACACAACATACGAGCCGGAAGCATAAAGTGTAAAGCCTGGGGTGCCTA
ATGAGTGAGCTAACTCACATTAATTGCGTTGCGCTCACTGCCCGCTTTCCAGTCGGGAAACCTGTCGTGC
CAGCTGCATTAATGAATCGGCCAACGCGCGGGGAGAGGCGGTTTGCGTATTGGGCGCTCTTCCGCTTCCT
CGCTCACTGACTCGCTGCGCTCGGTCGTTCGGCTGCGGCGAGCGGTATCAGCTCACTCAAAGGCGGTAAT
ACGGTTATCCACAGAATCAGGGGATAACGCAGGAAAGAACATGTGAGCAAAAGGCCAGCAAAAGGCCAGG
AACCGTAAAAAGGCCGCGTTGCTGGCGTTTTTCCATAGGCTCCGCCCCCCTGACGAGCATCACAAAAATC
GACGCTCAAGTCAGAGGTGGCGAAACCCGACAGGACTATAAAGATACCAGGCGTTTCCCCCTGGAAGCTC
CCTCGTGCGCTCTCCTGTTCCGACCCTGCCGCTTACCGGATACCTGTCCGCCTTTCTCCCTTCGGGAAGC
GTGGCGCTTTCTCATAGCTCACGCTGTAGGTATCTCAGTTCGGTGTAGGTCGTTCGCTCCAAGCTGGGCT
GTGTGCACGAACCCCCCGTTCAGCCCGACCGCTGCGCCTTATCCGGTAACTATCGTCTTGAGTCCAACCC
GGTAAGACACGACTTATCGCCACTGGCAGCAGCCACTGGTAACAGGATTAGCAGAGCGAGGTATGTAGGC
GGTGCTACAGAGTTCTTGAAGTGGTGGCCTAACTACGGCTACACTAGAAGAACAGTATTTGGTATCTGCG
CTCTGCTGAAGCCAGTTACCTTCGGAAAAAGAGTTGGTAGCTCTTGATCCGGCAAACAAACCACCGCTGG
TAGCGGTGGTTTTTTTGTTTGCAAGCAGCAGATTACGCGCAGAAAAAAAGGATCTCAAGAAGATCCTTTG
ATCTTTTCTACGGGGTCTGACGCTCAGTGGAACGAAAACTCACGTTAAGGGATTTTGGTCATGAGATTAT
CAAAAAGGATCTTCACCTAGATCCTTTTAAATTAAAAATGAAGTTTTAAATCAATCTAAAGTATATATGA
GTAAACTTGGTCTGACAGTTACCAATGCTTAATCAGTGAGGCACCTATCTCAGCGATCTGTCTATTTCGT
TCATCCATAGTTGCCTGACTCCCCGTCGTGTAGATAACTACGATACGGGAGGGCTTACCATCTGGCCCCA
GTGCTGCAATGATACCGCGAGATCCACGCTCACCGGCTCCAGATTTATCAGCAATAAACCAGCCAGCCGG
AAGGGCCGAGCGCAGAAGTGGTCCTGCAACTTTATCCGCCTCCATCCAGTCTATTAATTGTTGCCGGGAA
GCTAGAGTAAGTAGTTCGCCAGTTAATAGTTTGCGCAACGTTGTTGCCATTGCTACAGGCATCGTGGTGT
CACGCTCGTCGTTTGGTATGGCTTCATTCAGCTCCGGTTCCCAACGATCAAGGCGAGTTACATGATCCCC
CATGTTGTGCAAAAAAGCGGTTAGCTCCTTCGGTCCTCCGATCGTTGTCAGAAGTAAGTTGGCCGCAGTG
TTATCACTCATGGTTATGGCAGCACTGCATAATTCTCTTACTGTCATGCCATCCGTAAGATGCTTTTCTG
TGACTGGTGAGTACTCAACCAAGTCATTCTGAGAATAGTGTATGCGGCGACCGAGTTGCTCTTGCCCGGC
GTCAATACGGGATAATACCGCGCCACATAGCAGAACTTTAAAAGTGCTCATCATTGGAAAACGTTCTTCG
GGGCGAAAACTCTCAAGGATCTTACCGCTGTTGAGATCCAGTTCGATGTAACCCACTCGTGCACCCAACT
GATCTTCAGCATCTTTTACTTTCACCAGCGTTTCTGGGTGAGCAAAAACAGGAAGGCAAAATGCCGCAAA
AAAGGGAATAAGGGCGACACGGAAATGTTGAATACTCATACTCTTCCTTTTTCAATATTATTGAAGCATT
TATCAGGGTTATTGTCTCATGAGCGGATACATATTTGAATGTATTTAGAAAAATAAACAAATAGGGGTTC
CGCG
Features (pLannotate 1.2.2; 16 found; start..end, strand, type, name):
    144..160     +  promoter       minP (fragment): minimal TATA-box promoter with low basal activity
    202..918     +  CDS            EYFP: EYFP is a basic (constitutively fluorescent) green/yellow fluorescent protein published in 1996, derived from Aequorea victoria. It is reported to be a very rapidly-maturing weak dimer with high acid sensitivity.
    972..1196    +  polyA_signal   bGH poly(A) signal: bovine growth hormone polyadenylation signal
   1200..1221    +  promoter       SV40 promoter (fragment): SV40 enhancer and early promoter
   1242..1670    +  rep_origin     f1 ori (sequence partly withheld): f1 bacteriophage origin of replication; arrow indicates direction of (+) strand synthesis
   1675..1697    +  promoter       SV40 promoter (fragment): SV40 enhancer and early promoter
   1698..1889    +  promoter       SV40 promoter: SV40 early promoter
   1916..2014    +  CDS            ble (fragment): BLE_KLEPN - Experimental evidence at protein level: Swiss-Prot protein existence level 1. Binding protein with a strong affinity to the bleomycin family of antibiotics. Binds to CL990; an antimitotic-antibiotic compound. From Klebsiella pneumoniae.
   2009..2130    +  polyA_signal   SV40 poly(A) signal: SV40 polyadenylation signal
   2203..2219    -  protein_bind   lac operator: The lac repressor binds to the lac operator to inhibit transcription in E. coli. This inhibition can be relieved by adding lactose or isopropyl-β-D-thiogalactopyranoside (IPTG). lac repressor encoded by lacI
   2227..2257    -  promoter       lac promoter: promoter for the E. coli lac operon
   2272..2293    -  protein_bind   CAP binding site: CAP binding activates transcription in the presence of cAMP. E. coli catabolite activator protein
   2306..2398    -  CDS            lacI (fragment): lac repressor; lacI; The lac repressor binds to the lac operator to inhibit transcription in E. coli. This inhibition can be relieved by adding lactose or isopropyl-β-D-thiogalactopyranoside (IPTG).
   2581..3169    -  rep_origin     ori: high-copy-number ColE1/pMB1/pBR322/pUC origin of replication
   3340..4200    -  CDS            AmpR: β-lactamase; bla; confers resistance to ampicillin, carbenicillin, and related antibiotics
   4201..4305    -  promoter       AmpR promoter: bla
