[The description below was written by a language model from this plasmid's Addgene catalogue record and pLannotate feature annotations shown in this document.]
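Description:
pPD063 ZF43x3-Spaced_EYFP is a small (about 4.3 kb) mammalian reporter plasmid from the COMET toolkit, a collection of parts for building customizable genetic programs in mammalian cells. It is built on the pPD027 "Reporter Template v1 (Near Spaced)" backbone and is propagated in E. coli as a high-copy plasmid through a ColE1/pUC-type origin, with selection by ampicillin via the β-lactamase gene and its native promoter. An f1 phage origin is also present, along with residual lac promoter/operator and lacI fragments that are typical cloning-vector remnants.

The payload is a synthetic inducible promoter, ZF43x3-Spaced, cloned between retained BglII and NheI sites upstream of EYFP. Judging from the name, this element carries three spaced binding sites for the zinc-finger domain designated ZF43, though these sites are not individually annotated in the feature table. What the table does show is a fragment of a minimal TATA-box promoter with low basal activity immediately upstream of the EYFP coding sequence, followed by the bovine growth hormone polyadenylation signal. In this arrangement, yellow fluorescence should stay low unless a cognate zinc-finger transcription factor binds the upstream sites and recruits transcriptional machinery to the minimal promoter, so EYFP output reports on the activity of that factor.

Downstream lies an SV40 early promoter and SV40 poly(A) signal flanking only a short fragment of the bleomycin-resistance gene, so a functional mammalian selection marker does not appear to be present. This suggests the plasmid is suited to transient transfection, for characterizing ZF43-based activators or repressors and assembling synthetic gene circuits.
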