Addgene plasmid #138876: pPD063 ZF43x3-Spaced_EYFP
Purpose: EYFP reporter vector for the ZF43x3-Spaced promoter
Depositing lab: Joshua Leonard. Depositing organization: Northwestern University. Publication: The COMET toolkit for composing customizable genetic programs in mammalian cells. Donahue PS, Draut JW, Muldoon JJ, Edelstein HI, Bagheri N, Leonard JN. Nat Commun. 2020 Feb 7;11(1):779. doi: 10.1038/s41467-019-14147-5. PubMed 32034124.
Backbone
  Vector backbone: pPD027 Reporter Template v1 (Near Spaced)
  Vector type: Mammalian Expression, Synthetic Biology
Growth in bacteria
  Bacterial resistance: Ampicillin, 100 μg/mL
  Growth temperature: 37°C
  Growth strain: DH5alpha
  Copy number: High Copy
Gene/Insert
  Gene/Insert name: ZF43x3-Spaced
  Species: Synthetic
  Promoter: ZF43x3-Spaced
  Cloning method: Restriction Enzyme; 5′ cloning site BglII (not destroyed); 3′ cloning site NheI (not destroyed)
  Sequencing primers: 5′ CGACACGGAAATGTTGAATAC; 3′ TAGAAGGCACAGTCGAGG
Terms and licenses: Academic/Nonprofit Terms; Industry Terms: Not Available to Industry
Depositor comments: Leonard Lab plasmid reference number: L1404
How to cite: pPD063 ZF43x3-Spaced_EYFP was a gift from Joshua Leonard (Addgene plasmid # 138876 ; http://n2t.net/addgene:138876 ; RRID:Addgene_138876)
