>Addgene plasmid #138876 | pPD063 ZF43x3-Spaced_EYFP | depositor partial sequence | sequence record 268419 | ZF43x3-Spaced promoter
AGATCTGAATTAGAGTGAGGACAATCGTATACAAGTAGATCCAGAGTGAGGACTACCTATAGAAGTAAGA
GTGAGGACAATCGTATACAAGTAGATCCCTCTAGAGGGTATATAATGGGGGCCACTAGTCTACTACCAGA
GCTCATCGCTAGC
